>Addgene plasmid #247180 | pAAV-CaMKIIa-JEDI-2Psub-WPRE | addgene full sequence | sequence record 491260 | Addgene NGS Result
CCTGCAGGCAGCTGCGCGCTCGCTCGCTCACTGAGGCCGCCCGGGCGTCGGGCGACCTTTGGTCGCCCGG
CCTCAGTGAGCGAGCGAGCGCGCAGAGAGGGAGTGGCCAACTCCATCACTAGGGGTTCCTGCGGCCGCAC
GCGTTTAACATTATGGCCTTAGGTCACTTCATCTCCATGGGGTTCTTCTTCTGATTTTCTAGAAAATGAG
ATGGGGGTGCAGAGAGCTTCCTCAGTGACCTGCCCAGGGTCACATCAGAAATGTCAGAGCTAGAACTTGA
ACTCAGATTACTAATCTTAAATTCCATGCCTTGGGGGCATGCAAGTACGATATACAGAAGGAGTGAACTC
ATTAGGGCAGATGACCAATGAGTTTAGGAAAGAAGAGTCCAGGGCAGGGTACATCTACACCACCCGCCCA
GCCCTGGGTGAGTCCAGCCACGTTCACCTCATTATAGTTGCCTCTCTCCAGTCCTACCTTGACGGGAAGC
ACAAGCAGAAACTGGGACAGGAGCCCCAGGAGACCAAATCTTCATGGTCCCTCTGGGAGGATGGGTGGGG
AGAGCTGTGGCAGAGGCCTCAGGAGGGGCCCTGCTGCTCAGTGGTGACAGATAGGGGTGAGAAAGCAGAC
AGAGTCATTCCGTCAGCATTCTGGGTCTGTTTGGTACTTCTTCTCACGCTAAGGTGGCGGTGTGATATGC
ACAATGGCTAAAAAGCAGGGAGAGCTGGAAAGAAACAAGGACAGAGACAGAGGCCAAGTCAACCAGACCA
ATTCCCAGAGGAAGCAAAGAAACCATTACAGAGACTACAAGGGGGAAGGGAAGGAGAGATGAATTAGCTT
CCCCTGTAAACCTTAGAACCCAGCTGTTGCCAGGGCAACGGGGCAATACCTGTCTCTTCAGAGGAGATGA
AGTTGCCAGGGTAACTACATCCTGTCTTTCTCAAGGACCATCCCAGAATGTGGCACCCACTAGCCGTTAC
CATAGCAACTGCCTCTTTGCCCCACTTAATCCCATCCCGTCTGTTAAAAGGGCCCTATAGTTGGAGGTGG
GGGAGGTAGGAAGAGCGATGATCACTTGTGGACTAAGTTTGTTCGCATCCCCTTCTCCAACCCCCTCAGT
ACATCACCCTGGGGGAACAGGGTCCACTTGCTCCTGGGCCCACACAGTCCTGCAGTATTGTGTATATAAG
GCCAGGGCAAAGAGGAGCAGGTTTTAAAGTGAAAGGCAGGCAGGTGTTGGGGAGGCAGTTACCGGGGCAA
CGGGAACAGGGCGTTTCGGAGGTGGTTGCCATGGGGACCTGGATGCTGACGAAGGCTCGCGAGGCTGTGA
GCAGCCACAGTGCCCTGCTCAGAAGCCCCAAGCTCGTCAGTCAAGCCGGTTCTCCGTTTGCACTCAGGAG
CACGGGCAGGCGAGTGGCCCCTAGTTCTGGGGGCAGCTCTAGAGCGGTACCGGATCCGCCACCATGGAGA
CGACTGTGAGGTATGAACAGGGGTCAGAGCTCACTAAAACTTCGAGCTCTCCAACAGCAGATGAGCCCAC
GATAAAGATTGATGATGGTCGTGATGAGGGTAATGAACAAGACAGCTGTTCCAATACCATTAGGAGAAAA
ATTTCCCCGTTTGTGATGTCATTTGGATTCAGAGTATTTGGAGTTGTGCTTATCATTGTAGACATCATAG
TGGTGATTGTGGATCTGGCCATCAGTGAGAAGAAAAGAGGCATTAGAGAGATTCTTGAAGGTGTTTCCCT
GGCTATAGCACTCTTCTTCCTTGTTGATGTTCTCATGAGAGTGTTTGTTGAAGGCTTCAAGAACTATTTC
CGGTCCAAACTGGTTACTTTGGATGCAGTCATAGTAGTGGGCACTCTGCTAATTAATATGACCTACTCCT
TCTCTGACCTTGCTGCCTTTAACAGCGAGAACGTGTATATTACCGCGGATAAACAGAAAAACGGCATTAA
AGCGAACTTTACCGTGCGCCATAACGTGGAAGATGGCAGCGTGCAGCTGGCGGATCATTATCAGCAGAAC
ACCCCGATTGGCGATGGCCCGGTGCTGCTGCCGGATAACCATTATCTGAGCCACCAGACCGTGCTGAGCA
AAGATCCGAACGAAAAACGCGATCACATGGTGCTGCTGGAATTTGTGACCGCAGCGGGCATTACACACGG
CATGGATGAACTGTATGGCGGCACCGGCGGCAGCGCGAGCCAGGGCGAAGAACTGTTTACCGGCGTGGTG
CCGATTCTGGTGGAACTGGATGGCGATGTGAACGGCCATAAATTTAGCGTGCGCGGCGAAGGCGAAGGCG
ATGCGACCATTGGCAAACTGACCCTGAAATTTATTTGCACCACCGGCAAACTACCGGTGCCGTGGCCGAC
CCTGGTGACCACCTTAACCTATGGCGTGCAGTGCTTTAGCCGCTATCCGGATCATATGAAACGCCATGAT
TTTTTTAAAAGCGCGATGCCGGAAGGCTATGTGCAGGAACGCACCATTAGCTTTAAAGATGATGGCAAAT
ATAAAACCCGCGCGGTGGTGAAATTTGAAGGCGATACCCTGGTGAACCGCATTGAACTGAAAGGCACCGA
TTTTAAAGAAGATGGCAACATTCTGGGGCATAAACTGGAATATGATTGGACAGATCAGATGCCGCACATG
GTTACTCTTCTTCGAGTTCTGAAAATTGTTATCTTAATAAGAATATTTCGCCTGGCTTCACAGAAGAAAC
AACTTGAAGTGGTAACCTAAGAATTCGATATCAAGCTTATCGATAATCAACCTCTGGATTACAAAATTTG
TGAAAGATTGACTGGTATTCTTAACTATGTTGCTCCTTTTACGCTATGTGGATACGCTGCTTTAATGCCT
TTGTATCATGCTATTGCTTCCCGTATGGCTTTCATTTTCTCCTCCTTGTATAAATCCTGGTTGCTGTCTC
TTTATGAGGAGTTGTGGCCCGTTGTCAGGCAACGTGGCGTGGTGTGCACTGTGTTTGCTGACGCAACCCC
CACTGGTTGGGGCATTGCCACCACCTGTCAGCTCCTTTCCGGAACTTTCGCTTTCCCCCTCCCTATTGCC
ACGGCGGAACTCATCGCCGCCTGCCTTGCCCGCTGCTGGACAGGGGCTCGGCTGTTGGGCACTGACAATT
CCGTGGTGTTGTCGGGGAAATCATCGTCCTTTCCTTGGCTGCTCGCCTATGTTGCCACCTGGATTCTGCG
CGGGACGTCCTTCTGCTACGTCCCTTCGGCCCTCAATCCAGCGGACCTTCCTTCCCGCGGCCTGCTGCCG
GCTCTGCGGCCTCTTCCGCGTCTTCGCCTTCGCCCTCAGACGAGTCGGATCTCCCTTTGGGCCGCCTCCC
CGCATCGATACCGAGCGCTGCTCGAGAGATCTACGGGTGGCATCCCTGTGACCCCTCCCCAGTGCCTCTC
CTGGCCCTGGAAGTTGCCACTCCAGTGCCCACCAGCCTTGTCCTAATAAAATTAAGTTGCATCATTTTGT
CTGACTAGGTGTCCTTCTATAATATTATGGGGTGGAGGGGGGTGGTATGGAGCAAGGGGCAAGTTGGGAA
GACAACCTGTAGGGCCTGCGGGGTCTATTGGGAACCAAGCTGGAGTGCAGTGGCACAATCTTGGCTCACT
GCAATCTCCGCCTCCTGGGTTCAAGCGATTCTCCTGCCTCAGCCTCCCGAGTTGTTGGGATTCCAGGCAT
GCATGACCAGGCTCAGCTAATTTTTGTTTTTTTGGTAGAGACGGGGTTTCACCATATTGGCCAGGCTGGT
CTCCAACTCCTAATCTCAGGTGATCTACCCACCTTGGCCTCCCAAATTGCTGGGATTACAGGCGTGAACC
ACTGCTCCCTTCCCTGTCCTTCTGATTTTGTAGGTAACCACGTGCGGACCGAGCGGCCGCAGGAACCCCT
AGTGATGGAGTTGGCCACTCCCTCTCTGCGCGCTCGCTCGCTCACTGAGGCCGGGCGACCAAAGGTCGCC
CGACGCCCGGGCTTTGCCCGGGCGGCCTCAGTGAGCGAGCGAGCGCGCAGCTGCCTGCAGGGGCGCCTGA
TGCGGTATTTTCTCCTTACGCATCTGTGCGGTATTTCACACCGCATA
[95 nt withheld, positions 4108-4202]
T
[46 nt withheld, positions 4204-4249]
C
[141 nt withheld, positions 4251-4391]
CCTTTGACGTTGGAGTCCACGTTCTTT
[37 nt withheld, positions 4419-4455]
ACTCTATCTCGGGCTATTCTTTTGATTTATAAGGGATTTTGCCGATTTCGGTCTATTGGTTAAAAAATGA
GCTGATTTAACAAAAATTTAACGCGAATTTTAACAAAATATTAACGTTTACAATTTTATGGTGCACTCTC
AGTACAATCTGCTCTGATGCCGCATAGTTAAGCCAGCCCCGACACCCGCCAACACCCGCTGACGCGCCCT
GACGGGCTTGTCTGCTCCCGGCATCCGCTTACAGACAAGCTGTGACCGTCTCCGGGAGCTGCATGTGTCA
GAGGTTTTCACCGTCATCACCGAAACGCGCGAGACGAAAGGGCCTCGTGATACGCCTATTTTTATAGGTT
AATGTCATGATAATAATGGTTTCTTAGACGTCAGGTGGCACTTTTCGGGGAAATGTGCGCGGAACCCCTA
TTTGTTTATTTTTCTAAATACATTCAAATATGTATCCGCTCATGAGACAATAACCCTGATAAATGCTTCA
ATAATATTGAAAAAGGAAGAGTATGAGTATTCAACATTTCCGTGTCGCCCTTATTCCCTTTTTTGCGGCA
TTTTGCCTTCCTGTTTTTGCTCACCCAGAAACGCTGGTGAAAGTAAAAGATGCTGAAGATCAGTTGGGTG
CACGAGTGGGTTACATCGAACTGGATCTCAACAGCGGTAAGATCCTTGAGAGTTTTCGCCCCGAAGAACG
TTTTCCAATGATGAGCACTTTTAAAGTTCTGCTATGTGGCGCGGTATTATCCCGTATTGACGCCGGGCAA
GAGCAACTCGGTCGCCGCATACACTATTCTCAGAATGACTTGGTTGAGTACTCACCAGTCACAGAAAAGC
ATCTTACGGATGGCATGACAGTAAGAGAATTATGCAGTGCTGCCATAACCATGAGTGATAACACTGCGGC
CAACTTACTTCTGACAACGATCGGAGGACCGAAGGAGCTAACCGCTTTTTTGCACAACATGGGGGATCAT
GTAACTCGCCTTGATCGTTGGGAACCGGAGCTGAATGAAGCCATACCAAACGACGAGCGTGACACCACGA
TGCCTGTAGCAATGGCAACAACGTTGCGCAAACTATTAACTGGCGAACTACTTACTCTAGCTTCCCGGCA
ACAATTAATAGACTGGATGGAGGCGGATAAAGTTGCAGGACCACTTCTGCGCTCGGCCCTTCCGGCTGGC
TGGTTTATTGCTGATAAATCTGGAGCCGGTGAGCGTGGGTCTCGCGGTATCATTGCAGCACTGGGGCCAG
ATGGTAAGCCCTCCCGTATCGTAGTTATCTACACGACGGGGAGTCAGGCAACTATGGATGAACGAAATAG
ACAGATCGCTGAGATAGGTGCCTCACTGATTAAGCATTGGTAACTGTCAGACCAAGTTTACTCATATATA
CTTTAGATTGATTTAAAACTTCATTTTTAATTTAAAAGGATCTAGGTGAAGATCCTTTTTGATAATCTCA
TGACCAAAATCCCTTAACGTGAGTTTTCGTTCCACTGAGCGTCAGACCCCGTAGAAAAGATCAAAGGATC
TTCTTGAGATCCTTTTTTTCTGCGCGTAATCTGCTGCTTGCAAACAAAAAAACCACCGCTACCAGCGGTG
GTTTGTTTGCCGGATCAAGAGCTACCAACTCTTTTTCCGAAGGTAACTGGCTTCAGCAGAGCGCAGATAC
CAAATACTGTTCTTCTAGTGTAGCCGTAGTTAGGCCACCACTTCAAGAACTCTGTAGCACCGCCTACATA
CCTCGCTCTGCTAATCCTGTTACCAGTGGCTGCTGCCAGTGGCGATAAGTCGTGTCTTACCGGGTTGGAC
TCAAGACGATAGTTACCGGATAAGGCGCAGCGGTCGGGCTGAACGGGGGGTTCGTGCACACAGCCCAGCT
TGGAGCGAACGACCTACACCGAACTGAGATACCTACAGCGTGAGCTATGAGAAAGCGCCACGCTTCCCGA
AGGGAGAAAGGCGGACAGGTATCCGGTAAGCGGCAGGGTCGGAACAGGAGAGCGCACGAGGGAGCTTCCA
GGGGGAAACGCCTGGTATCTTTATAGTCCTGTCGGGTTTCGCCACCTCTGACTTGAGCGTCGATTTTTGT
GATGCTCGTCAGGGGGGCGGAGCCTATGGAAAAACGCCAGCAACGCGGCCTTTTTACGGTTCCTGGCCTT
TTGCTGGCCTTTTGCTCACATGT
Features (pLannotate 1.2.2; 15 found; start..end, strand, type, name):
     12..39      +  repeat_region  AAV2 ITR (fragment): inverted terminal repeat of adeno-associated virus serotype 2 inverted
     68..95      +  repeat_region  AAV2 ITR (fragment): inverted terminal repeat of adeno-associated virus serotype 2 inverted
    149..1437    +  promoter       CaMKII promoter: promoter for the mouse calcium/calmodulin-dependent kinase II α subunit
   1917..2636    +  CDS            cEGFP: cEGFP is a basic (constitutively fluorescent) green fluorescent protein published in 2008, derived from Aequorea victoria.
   2751..2775    +  misc_feature   MCS (fragment): pBluescript multiple cloning site
   2775..3363    +  misc_feature   WPRE: woodchuck hepatitis virus posttranscriptional regulatory element
   3395..3871    +  polyA_signal   hGH poly(A) signal: human growth hormone polyadenylation signal
   3911..4051    +  repeat_region  AAV2 ITR: inverted terminal repeat of adeno-associated virus serotype 2 inverted
   4056..4107    -  misc_feature   bom (fragment): basis of mobility region from pBR322
   4126..4581    +  rep_origin     f1 ori (sequence partly withheld): f1 bacteriophage origin of replication; arrow indicates direction of (+) strand synthesis
   4582..4631    -  misc_feature   bom (fragment): basis of mobility region from pBR322
   4733..4768    -  CDS            rop (fragment): Rop protein, which maintains plasmids at low copy number; rop
   4863..4967    +  promoter       AmpR promoter: bla
   4968..5828    +  CDS            AmpR: β-lactamase; bla; confers resistance to ampicillin, carbenicillin, and related antibiotics
   5999..6587    +  rep_origin     ori: high-copy-number ColE1/pMB1/pBR322/pUC origin of replication
