[The description below was written by a language model from this plasmid's Addgene catalogue record and pLannotate feature annotations shown in this document.]
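Description:
pAAV-CaMKIIa-JEDI-2Psub-WPRE is a 6,648 bp AAV transfer (production) plasmid for mammalian expression, designed to package a genetically encoded voltage indicator into recombinant adeno-associated virus. It is maintained in bacteria through a high-copy ColE1/pUC-type origin and selected with ampicillin via the β-lactamase gene under its own promoter. An f1 phage origin is also present. The annotation detects a complete AAV2 inverted terminal repeat downstream of the expression cassette but only two short ITR fragments at the upstream end. This may reflect incomplete sequencing or annotation of this repeat-rich structure, or a partial ITR. The recorded recombination-deficient growth strain is consistent with the need to keep the ITRs stable.

Between the ITRs, the mouse CaMKIIα promoter drives the synthetic 1,284 bp JEDI-2Psub insert, cloned between retained KpnI and HindIII sites. The feature table labels only a GFP-type coding segment within this region. That segment is presumably the fluorescent reporter portion of the indicator, and the remaining parts of the insert are not annotated. Downstream, a WPRE enhances transcript stability and expression, and the human growth hormone polyadenylation signal terminates the message.

The stated purpose is to express JEDI-2Psub in excitatory glutamatergic neurons, using the CaMKIIα promoter to restrict expression, for optical recording of membrane voltage. The depositor notes that this particular plasmid was not directly tested in the associated publication on all-optical voltage interrogation of synaptic plasticity in vivo, although it carries the indicator characterised there.
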