Addgene plasmid #247180: pAAV-CaMKIIa-JEDI-2Psub-WPRE
Purpose: Genetically encoded voltage indicator (GEVI) JEDI-2Psub in AAV production vector for expression in excitatory glutamatergic neurons using the promoter CaMKIIa
Depositing lab: Francois St-Pierre. Depositing organization: Baylor College of Medicine. Publication: All-optical voltage interrogation for probing synaptic plasticity in vivo. Carolan J, Land MA, Lu X, Beau M, Kostadinov D, St-Pierre F, Clark BA, Hausser M. Nat Commun. 2025 Oct 3;16(1):8834. doi: 10.1038/s41467-025-63867-4. PubMed 41044179.
Backbone
  Vector backbone: pAAV-CaMKIIa
  Backbone size w/o insert (bp): 5364
  Total vector size (bp): 6648
  Vector type: Mammalian Expression, AAV
Growth in bacteria
  Bacterial resistance: Ampicillin, 100 μg/mL
  Growth temperature: 37°C
  Growth strain: NEB Stable
  Copy number: Unknown
Gene/Insert
  Gene/Insert name: JEDI-2Psub (alt name: JEDI2Psub)
  Species: Synthetic
  Insert size (bp): 1284
  GenBank ID: PX400569
  Promoter: CaMKIIa
  Cloning method: Restriction Enzyme; 5′ cloning site KpnI (not destroyed); 3′ cloning site HindIII (not destroyed)
  Sequencing primers: 5′ ATGCTGACGAAGGCTCGCGA; 3′ caaaggcattaaagcagcgtatc
Terms and licenses: Academic/Nonprofit Terms; Industry Terms: Not Available to Industry
Depositor comments: This plasmid was not directly tested in the corresponding publication, but the plasmid does contain the GEVI characterized in the corresponding publication.
How to cite: pAAV-CaMKIIa-JEDI-2Psub-WPRE was a gift from Francois St-Pierre (Addgene plasmid # 247180 ; http://n2t.net/addgene:247180 ; RRID:Addgene_247180)
